>Addgene plasmid #124503 | Tmem98-sGFP2 | addgene full sequence | sequence record 254376 | Addgene NGS Result
TAGTTATTAATAGTAATCAATTACGGGGTCATTAGTTCATAGCCCATATATGGAGTTCCGCGTTACATAA
CTTACGGTAAATGGCCCGCCTGGCTGACCGCCCAACGACCCCCGCCCATTGACGTCAATAATGACGTATG
TTCCCATAGTAACGCCAATAGGGACTTTCCATTGACGTCAATGGGTGGAGTATTTACGGTAAACTGCCCA
CTTGGCAGTACATCAAGTGTATCATATGCCAAGTACGCCCCCTATTGACGTCAATGACGGTAAATGGCCC
GCCTGGCATTATGCCCAGTACATGACCTTATGGGACTTTCCTACTTGGCAGTACATCTACGTATTAGTCA
TCGCTATTACCATGGTGATGCGGTTTTGGCAGTACATCAATGGGCGTGGATAGCGGTTTGACTCACGGGG
ATTTCCAAGTCTCCACCCCATTGACGTCAATGGGAGTTTGTTTTGGCACCAAAATCAACGGGACTTTCCA
AAATGTCGTAACAACTCCGCCCCATTGACGCAAATGGGCGGTAGGCGTGTACGGTGGGAGGTCTATATAA
GCAGAGCTGGTTTAGTGAACCGTCAGATCCGCTAGCGCTACCGGACTCAGATCTCGAGCTCAAGCTTCGA
ATTCTGCAGTCGACGGTACCGCGGGCCCCATGGAGACTGTGGTGATCGTCGCCATAGGTGTGCTGGCCAC
CATTTTCCTGGCCTCATTTGCTGCTTTGGTGGTGGTCTGTAGGCAGCGTTACTGCCGGCCTCGAGACCTA
CTACAGCGTTATGATTCCAAGCCCATCGTGGACCTCATTGGTGCTATGGAGACGCAGTCTGAACCCTCCG
AGCTGGAGCTGGATGATGTCGTCATCACCAACCCCCACATCGAGGCCATCCTGGAGAATGAGGACTGGAT
CGAAGATGCCTCGGGCCTCATGTCCCACTGCATCGCCATCTTGAAGATTTGTCACACTCTGACAGAAAAA
CTCGTTGCCATGACAATGGGTTCTGGGGCCAAGATGAAGACGTCAGCAAGTGTCAGTGACATCATTGTGG
TGGCCAAACGGATTAGCCCCAGAGTGGACGACGTCGTGAAGTCAATGTACCCTCCACTGGACCCCAAGCT
CCTGGATGCACGGACAACCGCCCTGCTGCTGTCCGTTAGTCACTTGGTGCTAGTGACCAGGAACGCCTGC
CATCTAACCGGGGGCCTGGACTGGATTGACCAATCACTGTCTGCCGCTGAGGAGCACCTGGAAGTCCTTC
GAGAGGCAGCCCTGGCTTCTGAGCCAGATAAAAGCCTCCCCAACCCTGAGGGCTTCCTGCAGGAACAGTC
GGCCATTGCAACCATGGGGATCCAACCGGTCATGGTGAGCAAGGGCGAGGAGCTGTTCACCGGGGTGGTG
TCCATCCTGGTCGAGCTGGACGGCGACGTAAACGGCCACAAGTTCAGCGTGTCCGGCGAGGGCGAGGGCG
ATGCCACCTACGGCAAGCTGACCCTGAAGTTCATCTGCACCACCGGCAAGCTGCCCGTGCCCTGGCCCAC
CCTCGTGACCACCCTGACCTACGGCGTGCAGTGCTTCGCCCGCTACCCCGACCACATGAAGCAGTACGAC
TTCTTCAAGTCCGCCATGCCCGAAGGCTACGTCCAGGAGCGCACCATCTTCTTCAAGGACGACGGCAACT
ACAAGACCCGCGCCGAGGTGAAGTTCGAGGGCGACACCCTGGTGAACCGCATCGAGCTGAAGGGCATCGA
CTTCAAGGAGGACGGCAACATCCTGGGGCACAAGCTGGAGTACAACTACAACAGCCACAACGTCTATATC
ACCGCCGACAAGCAGAAGAACGGCATCAAGGCCAACTTCAAGATCCGCCACAACATCGAGGACGGCGGCG
TGCAGCTCGCCGACCACTACCAGCAGAACACCCCCATCGGCGACGGCCCCGTGCTGCTGCCCGACAACCA
CTACCTGAGCACCCAGTCCAAGCTGAGCAAAGACCCCAACGAGAAGCGCGATCACATGGTCCTGCTGGAG
TTCGTGACCGCCGCCGGGACCACTCTCGGCATGGACGAGCTGTACAAGTGAGCGGCCGCGACTCTAGATC
ATAATCAGCCATACCACATTTGTAGAGGTTTTACTTGCTTTAAAAAACCTCCCACACCTCCCCCTGAACC
TGAAACATAAAATGAATGCAATTGTTGTTGTTAACTTGTTTATTGCAGCTTATAATGGTTACAAATAAAG
CAATAGCATCACAAATTTCACAAATAAAGCATTTTTTTCACTGCATTCTAGTTGTGGTTTGTCCAAACTC
ATCAATGTATCTTAAGGCGTAAATTGTAAGCGTTAATATTTTGTTAAAATTCGCGTTAAATTTTTGTTAA
ATCAGCTCATTTTTTAACCAATAGGCCGAAATCGGCAAAATCCCTTATAAATCAAAAGAATAGACCGAGA
TAGGGT
[37 nt withheld, positions 2457-2493]
AAAGAACGTGGACTCCAACGTCAAAGG
[49 nt withheld, positions 2521-2569]
T
[91 nt withheld, positions 2571-2661]
G
[124 nt withheld, positions 2663-2786]
CAGGTGGCACTTTTCGGGGAAATGTGCGCGGAACCCCTATTTGTTTATTTTTCTAAATACATTCAAATAT
GTATCCGCTCATGAGACAATAACCCTGATAAATGCTTCAATAATATTGAAAAAGGAAGAGTCCTGAGGCG
GAAAGAACCAGCTGTGGAATGTGTGTCAGTTAGGGTGTGGAAAGTCCCCAGGCTCCCCAGCAGGCAGAAG
TATGCAAAGCATGCATCTCAATTAGTCAGCAACCAGGTGTGGAAAGTCCCCAGGCTCCCCAGCAGGCAGA
AGTATGCAAAGCATGCATCTCAATTAGTCAGCAACCATAGTCCCGCCCCTAACTCCGCCCATCCCGCCCC
TAACTCCGCCCAGTTCCGCCCATTCTCCGCCCCATGGCTGACTAATTTTTTTTATTTATGCAGAGGCCGA
GGCCGCCTCGGCCTCTGAGCTATTCCAGAAGTAGTGAGGAGGCTTTTTTGGAGGCCTAGGCTTTTGCAAA
GATCGATCAAGAGACAGGATGAGGATCGTTTCGCATGATTGAACAAGATGGATTGCACGCAGGTTCTCCG
GCCGCTTGGGTGGAGAGGCTATTCGGCTATGACTGGGCACAACAGACAATCGGCTGCTCTGATGCCGCCG
TGTTCCGGCTGTCAGCGCAGGGGCGCCCGGTTCTTTTTGTCAAGACCGACCTGTCCGGTGCCCTGAATGA
ACTGCAAGACGAGGCAGCGCGGCTATCGTGGCTGGCCACGACGGGCGTTCCTTGCGCAGCTGTGCTCGAC
GTTGTCACTGAAGCGGGAAGGGACTGGCTGCTATTGGGCGAAGTGCCGGGGCAGGATCTCCTGTCATCTC
ACCTTGCTCCTGCCGAGAAAGTATCCATCATGGCTGATGCAATGCGGCGGCTGCATACGCTTGATCCGGC
TACCTGCCCATTCGACCACCAAGCGAAACATCGCATCGAGCGAGCACGTACTCGGATGGAAGCCGGTCTT
GTCGATCAGGATGATCTGGACGAAGAGCATCAGGGGCTCGCGCCAGCCGAACTGTTCGCCAGGCTCAAGG
CGAGCATGCCCGACGGCGAGGATCTCGTCGTGACCCATGGCGATGCCTGCTTGCCGAATATCATGGTGGA
AAATGGCCGCTTTTCTGGATTCATCGACTGTGGCCGGCTGGGTGTGGCGGACCGCTATCAGGACATAGCG
TTGGCTACCCGTGATATTGCTGAAGAGCTTGGCGGCGAATGGGCTGACCGCTTCCTCGTGCTTTACGGTA
TCGCCGCTCCCGATTCGCAGCGCATCGCCTTCTATCGCCTTCTTGACGAGTTCTTCTGAGCGGGACTCTG
GGGTTCGAAATGACCGACCAAGCGACGCCCAACCTGCCATCACGAGATTTCGATTCCACCGCCGCCTTCT
ATGAAAGGTTGGGCTTCGGAATCGTTTTCCGGGACGCCGGCTGGATGATCCTCCAGCGCGGGGATCTCAT
GCTGGAGTTCTTCGCCCACCCTAGGGGGAGGCTAACTGAAACACGGAAGGAGACAATACCGGAAGGAACC
CGCGCTATGACGGCAATAAAAAGACAGAATAAAACGCACGGTGTTGGGTCGTTTGTTCATAAACGCGGGG
TTCGGTCCCAGGGCTGGCACTCTGTCGATACCCCACCGAGACCCCATTGGGGCCAATACGCCCGCGTTTC
TTCCTTTTCCCCACCCCACCCCCCAAGTTCGGGTGAAGGCCCAGGGCTCGCAGCCAACGTCGGGGCGGCA
GGCCCTGCCATAGCCTCAGGTTACTCATATATACTTTAGATTGATTTAAAACTTCATTTTTAATTTAAAA
GGATCTAGGTGAAGATCCTTTTTGATAATCTCATGACCAAAATCCCTTAACGTGAGTTTTCGTTCCACTG
AGCGTCAGACCCCGTAGAAAAGATCAAAGGATCTTCTTGAGATCCTTTTTTTCTGCGCGTAATCTGCTGC
TTGCAAACAAAAAAACCACCGCTACCAGCGGTGGTTTGTTTGCCGGATCAAGAGCTACCAACTCTTTTTC
CGAAGGTAACTGGCTTCAGCAGAGCGCAGATACCAAATACTGTTCTTCTAGTGTAGCCGTAGTTAGGCCA
CCACTTCAAGAACTCTGTAGCACCGCCTACATACCTCGCTCTGCTAATCCTGTTACCAGTGGCTGCTGCC
AGTGGCGATAAGTCGTGTCTTACCGGGTTGGACTCAAGACGATAGTTACCGGATAAGGCGCAGCGGTCGG
GCTGAACGGGGGGTTCGTGCACACAGCCCAGCTTGGAGCGAACGACCTACACCGAACTGAGATACCTACA
GCGTGAGCTATGAGAAAGCGCCACGCTTCCCGAAGGGAGAAAGGCGGACAGGTATCCGGTAAGCGGCAGG
GTCGGAACAGGAGAGCGCACGAGGGAGCTTCCAGGGGGAAACGCCTGGTATCTTTATAGTCCTGTCGGGT
TTCGCCACCTCTGACTTGAGCGTCGATTTTTGTGATGCTCGTCAGGGGGGCGGAGCCTATGGAAAAACGC
CAGCAACGCGGCCTTTTTACGGTTCCTGGCCTTTTGCTGGCCTTTTGCTCACATGTTCTTTCCTGCGTTA
TCCCCTGATTCTGTGGATAACCGTATTACCGCCATGCAT
Features (pLannotate 1.2.2; 15 found; start..end, strand, type, name):
     61..364     +  enhancer       CMV enhancer: human cytomegalovirus immediate early enhancer
    365..568     +  promoter       CMV promoter: human cytomegalovirus (CMV) immediate early promoter
    591..658     +  misc_feature   MCS (fragment): multiple cloning site
    660..1337    +  CDS            Tmem98: TMM98_MOUSE - Experimental evidence at protein level: Swiss-Prot protein existence level 1. Functions as a negative regulator of MYRF in oligodendrocyte differentiation and myelination. Interacts with the C-terminal of MYRF inhibiting MYRF self-cleavage and N-fragment nuclear translocation (PubMed:25946230). The secreted form promotes differentiation of T helper 1 cells (Th1) (PubMed:25946230). From Mus musculus (Mouse).
   1362..2078    +  CDS            SGFP2: strongly enhanced green fluorescent protein (Kremers et al., 2007) mammalian codon-optimized
   2097..2180    +  CDS            large T antigen (fragment): large T antigen from SV40 (simian virus 40)
   2203..2324    +  polyA_signal   SV40 poly(A) signal: SV40 polyadenylation signal
   2358..2786    -  rep_origin     f1 ori (sequence partly withheld): f1 bacteriophage origin of replication; arrow indicates direction of (+) strand synthesis
   2813..2917    +  promoter       AmpR promoter: bla
   2919..3276    +  promoter       SV40 promoter: SV40 enhancer and early promoter
   3311..4105    +  CDS            NeoR/KanR: aminoglycoside phosphotransferase from Tn5; aph(3')-II (or nptII); confers resistance to neomycin, kanamycin, and G418 (Geneticin®)
   4126..4278    +  CDS            ble (fragment): BLE_KLEPN - Experimental evidence at protein level: Swiss-Prot protein existence level 1. Binding protein with a strong affinity to the bleomycin family of antibiotics. Binds to CL990; an antimitotic-antibiotic compound. From Klebsiella pneumoniae.
   4337..4384    +  polyA_signal   HSV TK poly(A) signal: herpes simplex virus thymidine kinase polyadenylation signal (Cole and Stacy, 1985)
   4475..4491    -  polyA_signal   bGH poly(A) signal (fragment): bovine growth hormone polyadenylation signal
   4713..5301    +  rep_origin     ori: high-copy-number ColE1/pMB1/pBR322/pUC origin of replication
