[The description below was written by a language model from this plasmid's Addgene catalogue record and pLannotate feature annotations shown in this document.]
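Description:
Tmem98-sGFP2 is a 5,415 bp mammalian expression plasmid built on a Clontech-style N-series fluorescent protein backbone (listed as pAC-N2, derived from a pAC-GFP-N1 construct). It is propagated in E. coli through a high-copy ColE1/pUC-type origin and also carries an f1 phage origin. A single NeoR/KanR (Tn5 aminoglycoside phosphotransferase) gene serves two roles. A bacterial bla-type promoter drives it for kanamycin selection in bacteria. The SV40 enhancer/early promoter, paired with an HSV TK polyadenylation signal, drives it for G418 selection of stably transfected mammalian cells. The short annotated fragments of ble, bGH poly(A) and SV40 large T antigen are most likely backbone remnants or annotation matches rather than functional elements.

The expression cassette uses the human CMV immediate-early enhancer and promoter to drive the full-length mouse Tmem98 coding sequence, which was cloned between HindIII and NotI. Its stop codon was removed so that translation continues through a short linker into SGFP2, a strongly enhanced, mammalian codon-optimised green fluorescent protein. The transcript ends at the SV40 poly(A) signal. According to the depositor, the original AcGFP tag was excised as a BamHI–BsrGI fragment and replaced with SGFP2. The SGFP2 portion carries P13S, H81Y and I229T substitutions, which are not known to affect function.

The product is TMEM98 with a C-terminal green fluorescent tag, suited to visualising the protein's localisation and expression in transfected mammalian cells. The associated study examined TMEM98 as a negative regulator of FRAT-mediated Wnt/β-catenin signalling.
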