Addgene plasmid #124503: Tmem98-sGFP2
Purpose: Expresses sGFP2-tagged mouse TMEM98 in mammalian cells (C-terminal tag)
Depositing lab: Renee van Amerongen. Publication: TMEM98 is a negative regulator of FRAT mediated Wnt/ss-catenin signalling. van der Wal T, Lambooij JP, van Amerongen R. PLoS One. 2020 Jan 21;15(1):e0227435. doi: 10.1371/journal.pone.0227435. eCollection 2020. PubMed 31961879.
Backbone
  Vector backbone: pAC-N2
  Backbone size w/o insert (bp): 4500
  Total vector size (bp): 5415
  Vector type: Mammalian Expression
  Selectable markers: Neomycin (select with G418)
Growth in bacteria
  Bacterial resistance: Kanamycin, 50 μg/mL
  Growth temperature: 37°C
  Growth strain: DH5alpha
  Copy number: Unknown
Gene/Insert
  Gene/Insert name: Tmem98
  Species: M. musculus (mouse)
  Insert size (bp): 770
  Mutation: stop codon was removed to allow fusion with sGFP2 at the C-terminus
  Entrez Gene: Tmem98 (a.k.a. 6530411B15Rik, AI463522)
  Promoter: CMV
  Tag / fusion protein: sGFP2 (C terminal on insert)
  Cloning method: Restriction Enzyme; 5′ cloning site HindIII (not destroyed); 3′ cloning site NotI (not destroyed)
  Sequencing primers: 5′ CMV; 3′ SV40 polyA
Terms and licenses: Academic/Nonprofit Terms; Industry Terms: Not Available to Industry
Depositor comments: The full length Tmem98 coding sequence was initially fused to AC-GFP (Clontech, pAC-GFP-N1 vector). To generate an sGFP2 fusion, the pAC-GFP-Tmem98 construct was cut with BamHI and BsrgI (to release AC-GFP), after which a BamHI-BsrgI sGFP2 fragment was re-inserted. Please visit https://www.biorxiv.org/content/10.1101/512426v1 for BioRxiv preprint Please note: The plasmid contains P13S, H81Y, and I229T mutations in SGFP2. These mutations are not known to affect plasmid function.
How to cite: Tmem98-sGFP2 was a gift from Renee van Amerongen (Addgene plasmid # 124503 ; http://n2t.net/addgene:124503 ; RRID:Addgene_124503)
